>Addgene plasmid #89394 | crestin | addgene full sequence | sequence record 177131 | Addgene NGS Result
GATTTATTGGGCTACACTACGATAAATGATACTAACTACGTAATAAGCAAACAACAAACAAACACACACA
TTCACACATACACACAAAGGCAGTTCAGAGGATGCAAAATGAGTTGACAACGTCCCAAATTAATTCTAAT
ACTTCTTGCAAGATCTTAGAATAACACCTGAGAAACCACAAAAGCAGAGATATGGCTTATCTTTAACTGC
TTAAGATCAATCTGCACAAGATCAGCAAGAGACAACATTAGTTTGTGTTACTTGCGCCCTTTTTGCTGAA
GTCGAATCTCCCTCGCCGACTGGCCTTGGGGAAACACGGTGCTCCTGATTGGGTGGTTTCTCGCTTCAAT
GACGTCTTTGGGATTCACGCGCTCGTGAATGGCTGTTGTCCTGGGTTACCGAGGAGACGGACAGCTGAGA
GTCGGTTTGCGGAAGTTCATGCAGCTTCGGGAGTCCCGAAACTTAAGAGGTTTGCGTGGAAGTTCGTAGT
GACCCAATCGCGTGGCGGCGCGGTGTCCGGGCAGGCGAAAGGGGGCAGAGAGCAAAAGCATGCGCAAGCT
AGCTGATGCAAAAAGCAAAGTTTCTTTGTCGCAGGGTGTTTTTAAGTGACCTGGTCTGGTTCGTCCCCAT
GGCACTGTCTGCCAATGAGCAGTTGCCATGAAGGGCGGGCCACACCCCGTACTGACGTAGGGAAGGTCAA
TAATTAACAGACTGCATGTAGATTTCAAGTGGTAAAACTCTTGCAAGATTGAAACTATCTTACATTAAAC
GTTATAAGATTAATACTGTTTGTACTACTAGTTTTTCATTTACACCAACGTATTGCAAATGTCACTAGCT
TTCGTTCAATACCAGACATCATACATTTCAGACACATACAGAACATTTTACTCTGTTATAAGGGTTAAAA
CAACACATTGATTAACCTGGTTGATTTGCAATAAACAGCATATGAGGAACATTATGGCATATTATTCAAA
GATACATCTGCCTTAGTTCTAACATTTTAAGAGATTGTCTTTCATTCATATGCATTAATGTTTCTAGAGA
TCTCTTTGTCTCTACAAAATTGTGCTTCTAGCAGGATGTGCCCAAGGCGAGCACATGACCAGGAGTCAAT
CAAAAGTCTCGTGAAATGGTTTCCGCTGAAGATCCTGTAAGGGCCATTGTGTTTTAATTTAACTGATTTA
ATTAATCATTGGCTAGTTAGCCGAAGGGTACCAGAACATCTGCGGAGAAGTACTGGTCAGAGGAGCCCAA
AATCAATTGGCGCTCTGTTATCCTGATGGTATAAGCCCTCAAGCTAGTTCAATGAATGAGACCATTGGAG
ATGCCCAAGATTTCAGATTCAACTTGTGTTGACCACTGAAAAAGGCCGATGAGTTCCTACAGTCCCCCTT
TGACTGGTGATGTTCCCGGTGTGAACATTGGCAGGCACTGGAACAAACAGGCAGAAGCAGAGAGAACAGG
CAAACACAAGACACAAACAACATCATCACTAACTGAATCTTGGTGCAGGGTTTAGGAACTTTGGAGTGCT
CGGGTTAGCAATGCTCAAGGTGTAGAAGAGCATAGTTTAGTATGATCAGAATTTAGGCTTTTAAGACTAG
CCGAGGTATTGAAGGTTCAACGAAGTTGTATAGGCCTTATCTCAATCAGTAAAGAATTTAATTTTTGGTC
AGCGTTATCGCATCTAAGCATGCGCGAGATGTGGGGCGTGCACATTTGAACAACTTTTGGATGGCCTTTA
CTCGCTCGTGGAGGAAGAGGGCAAGTGTCAAAGTCAACGTATACCCTACAATGCTATTTTGACGAGAGTC
AAACCAATAAATTTCATTCTTTACCCTCAATCCCTTTTTCGTTCTGGATTGAAGATGAAGAAATGTGGTA
AACAAATCTTTTGAGTTTTCGCCTAAAACGTGTCGTCAGACAGGTGCCACAACGTTAAATTACCAATACA
GCGATCACACCTTTAAGGCATTGATCCGTGAGGCTTGGTGAAAGGAGTCAATCCTAATTCTGAGCTCTGG
ACTTAAACATCATCTGTGGGGGTTCCCTGATGAGGCAAGAGAAATTAAAAGACAGAGAGAAAGAGAAAGA
AAAGAACACTGAGACATAAGGACATTGAGTGAGGTTAAGACAAACAAATGTCACATGTAATAGCTCCTCT
CTACTAGAGATTGGTCCTAGTAGTGCAGTGGAGGGGAGAGTGCATGTATTGGGTTTAGGAAACATAGCTA
GGGCTAGGTGTCTTCCTAAAATGGCACAAATGACAAAAACAGGTTAGCGTTAAAATAAGAGTTTAGGATA
GTGGGTCTGTGTCAGCAGGTTGGTCCCTCCCCCTTTCTGGTCACTTGGAGTTGAGGGACTGGAGTTGGCA
TGGCACAGGTAGGATTTGGATTGATTCTGAGTTCAGCTGCGTGGCAAACGATCAAGACAGCACTCTTAGG
AATTGGAAGGGTTTCATCCACAAGTGTTTGTGTGATGCAGTGGTGACCTGAGGCATCAGGTGTTGAGTTA
GCGTCTAACTCTGGTGTTCAGGTACAGTCTATTGAGTCTTTGAAGTTATGGTGCTTACAGTTCTCTGTAA
GTGAGGTGAAGAGGTGCTGTTTAGTGAGGTCGTTGCTTGTCAGGCAGAATCAGGTTTTCCTTTCCTTTCC
CACTTCCGATCCGCTTCCCTTCGTTGGAAGAACTCTTTCAGGATCATTTTCATCAGTTCTTGAGGGTCAA
AACATGGTGATGTTGTCCCTTGTGGGGATTCAGTTGGAGCTCGATCAGCGTGGAATCTTTGTGAGTTCTT
TCGTTGACCTCTTGGGCTGGTTGTATCAAGGTGATGTTGCTTTACCTTGGAAGTACCACTTGATTCCCAC
GAGCTTGTCCCCCTTTGGTTTACAAATGAGGTAGACCTGTTCCACGGTCTCTCCCGGTGACGTTCAGGTG
AGTGTTGTCGTCCAGACAGTCCTTTCCAGCGACGGTTCCACTGTTTGGGTCTGGTATCAGCATGACAGTC
TCGTTGTCTGTTGTAAGACGACACATTCCACTCACTGTGAGGTAGTCTAGCATTGTCTGGGCCTTGGGCA
CCCTCAAGGGCCAGATCTTGACTTTGAGTGTTGAAGTCATAAACAGCAGGGATTTTGGCACTCTTCTCTG
AAGCCGTCTTTTGTTTGACGTATGCTTTATGTGCCAAATCTCGTATTTGCTGAGTGTTCATGGTGTGGGG
GCATGCAAGAACCCCAAGATGGTGGCTTACCCCAGGATGGAGGTTTCTCAGGAAGAGGATTTTGAAGTTC
AGGTCCTCTTCCATCTCAGGTTCATTGCGGGTGCCGAAGTAGGCTCGTCTGAGTCTGCTGTAGTAGGCTT
GAGAAGACTCATGGCGACTTTGTTTCGTCTCCAGGGCAGCTACAAGTCCTTGTTCAGACTCGATGTCATC
AAACTCTCTGATGAGGGCTTCTCGGAGCAGGAGGTAGTCAGTCTTTGTGTGAGCCGGCTGACGGTCCAGG
AAGCTGCGCACTTCAGGGCTGGAGGTTGCTCGGAGCAAATACAGTCTATCTTTGTCAGTGACATTGGGTC
GCATTTCCAGGTGAAAGTCAATGTCCTGCAGATAGGCGTGAACATCTTGGCTACCTGGCAAATTCGGCGT
GAACTTGCCCAGGTTCTTGACTAGCTTGTCAAGGTCTTTGAGGTCCAGGCCACAGGGTGATACGTGGCTG
TCTGGAACAGAAGGAGATGGTGAGGGTTTTGGCAGTGACCCCTCAGCTTTCTCATTGTGTGTCAGTTCAT
ATGCATGCTTGAGTTCATCTTTAATGCTGTTGGACTCTTCTTTGATGTAGTCCAGCTGCTGCGTTAGTCG
TCTGACCTCATGTCTAGCTTCACTCAGGTGAGTTTCGAGGGCTTTGATTCTGCTGTCCTTGTCTTTAGAG
TCAGCCTCGTGCCGAATTCCTGCAGCCCGGGGGATCCACTAGTTCTAGAGCGGCCGCCACCGCGGTGGAG
CTCCAGCTTTTGTTCCCTTTAGTGAGGGTTAATTTCGAGCTTGGCGTAATCATGGTCATAGCTGTTTCCT
GTGTGAAATTGTTATCCGCTCACAATTCCACACAACATACGAGCCGGAAGCATAAAGTGTAAAGCCTGGG
GTGCCTAATGAGTGAGCTAACTCACATTAATTGCGTTGCGCTCACTGCCCGCTTTCCAGTCGGGAAACCT
GTCGTGCCAGCTGCATTAATGAATCGGCCAACGCGCGGGGAGAGGCGGTTTGCGTATTGGGCGCTCTTCC
GCTTCCTCGCTCACTGACTCGCTGCGCTCGGTCGTTCGGCTGCGGCGAGCGGTATCAGCTCACTCAAAGG
CGGTAATACGGTTATCCACAGAATCAGGGGATAACGCAGGAAAGAACATGTGAGCAAAAGGCCAGCAAAA
GGCCAGGAACCGTAAAAAGGCCGCGTTGCTGGCGTTTTTCCATAGGCTCCGCCCCCCTGACGAGCATCAC
AAAAATCGACGCTCAAGTCAGAGGTGGCGAAACCCGACAGGACTATAAAGATACCAGGCGTTTCCCCCTG
GAAGCTCCCTCGTGCGCTCTCCTGTTCCGACCCTGCCGCTTACCGGATACCTGTCCGCCTTTCTCCCTTC
GGGAAGCGTGGCGCTTTCTCATAGCTCACGCTGTAGGTATCTCAGTTCGGTGTAGGTCGTTCGCTCCAAG
CTGGGCTGTGTGCACGAACCCCCCGTTCAGCCCGACCGCTGCGCCTTATCCGGTAACTATCGTCTTGAGT
CCAACCCGGTAAGACACGACTTATCGCCACTGGCAGCAGCCACTGGTAACAGGATTAGCAGAGCGAGGTA
TGTAGGCGGTGCTACAGAGTTCTTGAAGTGGTGGCCTAACTACGGCTACACTAGAAGAACAGTATTTGGT
ATCTGCGCTCTGCTGAAGCCAGTTACCTTCGGAAAAAGAGTTGGTAGCTCTTGATCCGGCAAACAAACCA
CCGCTGGTAGCGGTGGTTTTTTTGTTTGCAAGCAGCAGATTACGCGCAGAAAAAAAGGATCTCAAGAAGA
TCCTTTGATCTTTTCTACGGGGTCTGACGCTCAGTGGAACGAAAACTCACGTTAAGGGATTTTGGTCATG
AGATTATCAAAAAGGATCTTCACCTAGATCCTTTTAAATTAAAAATGAAGTTTTAAATCAATCTAAAGTA
TATATGAGTAAACTTGGTCTGACAGTTACCAATGCTTAATCAGTGAGGCACCTATCTCAGCGATCTGTCT
ATTTCGTTCATCCATAGTTGCCTGACTCCCCGTCGTGTAGATAACTACGATACGGGAGGGCTTACCATCT
GGCCCCAGTGCTGCAATGATACCGCGAGACCCACGCTCACCGGCTCCAGATTTATCAGCAATAAACCAGC
CAGCCGGAAGGGCCGAGCGCAGAAGTGGTCCTGCAACTTTATCCGCCTCCATCCAGTCTATTAATTGTTG
CCGGGAAGCTAGAGTAAGTAGTTCGCCAGTTAATAGTTTGCGCAACGTTGTTGCCATTGCTACAGGCATC
GTGGTGTCACGCTCGTCGTTTGGTATGGCTTCATTCAGCTCCGGTTCCCAACGATCAAGGCGAGTTACAT
GATCCCCCATGTTGTGCAAAAAAGCGGTTAGCTCCTTCGGTCCTCCGATCGTTGTCAGAAGTAAGTTGGC
CGCAGTGTTATCACTCATGGTTATGGCAGCACTGCATAATTCTCTTACTGTCATGCCATCCGTAAGATGC
TTTTCTGTGACTGGTGAGTACTCAACCAAGTCATTCTGAGAATAGTGTATGCGGCGACCGAGTTGCTCTT
GCCCGGCGTCAATACGGGATAATACCGCGCCACATAGCAGAACTTTAAAAGTGCTCATCATTGGAAAACG
TTCTTCGGGGCGAAAACTCTCAAGGATCTTACCGCTGTTGAGATCCAGTTCGATGTAACCCACTCGTGCA
CCCAACTGATCTTCAGCATCTTTTACTTTCACCAGCGTTTCTGGGTGAGCAAAAACAGGAAGGCAAAATG
CCGCAAAAAAGGGAATAAGGGCGACACGGAAATGTTGAATACTCATACTCTTCCTTTTTCAATATTATTG
AAGCATTTATCAGGGTTATTGTCTCATGAGCGGATACATATTTGAATGTATTTAGAAAAATAAACAAATA
GGGGTTCCGCGCACATTTCCCCGAAAAGTGCCACCTG
[124 nt withheld, positions 6198-6321]
C
[91 nt withheld, positions 6323-6413]
A
[49 nt withheld, positions 6415-6463]
CCTTTGACGTTGGAGTCCACGTTCTTT
[37 nt withheld, positions 6491-6527]
ACCCTATCTCGGTCTATTCTTTTGATTTATAAGGGATTTTGCCGATTTCGGCCTATTGGTTAAAAAATGA
GCTGATTTAACAAAAATTTAACGCGAATTTTAACAAAATATTAACGCTTACAATTTGCCATTCGCCATTC
AGGCTGCGCAACTGTTGGGAAGGGCGATCGGTGCGGGCCTCTTCGCTATTACGCCAGCTGGCGAAAGGGG
GATGTGCTGCAAGGCGATTAAGTTGGGTAACGCCAGGGTTTTCCCAGTCACGACGTTGTAAAACGACGGC
CAGTGAATTGTAATACGACTCACTATAGGGCGAATTGGGTACCGGGCCCCCCCTCGAGTTTTTTTTTTTT
TTTTTTTTTTTTTTTTTTGAGTACAAA
Features (pLannotate 1.2.2; 13 found; start..end, strand, type, name):
   3933..3993    -  misc_feature   MCS (fragment): pBluescript multiple cloning site
   4006..4024    -  promoter       T3 promoter: promoter for bacteriophage T3 RNA polymerase
   4069..4085    -  protein_bind   lac operator: The lac repressor binds to the lac operator to inhibit transcription in E. coli. This inhibition can be relieved by adding lactose or isopropyl-β-D-thiogalactopyranoside (IPTG). lac repressor encoded by lacI
   4093..4123    -  promoter       lac promoter: promoter for the E. coli lac operon
   4138..4159    -  protein_bind   CAP binding site: CAP binding activates transcription in the presence of cAMP. E. coli catabolite activator protein
   4172..4264    -  CDS            lacI (fragment): lac repressor; lacI; The lac repressor binds to the lac operator to inhibit transcription in E. coli. This inhibition can be relieved by adding lactose or isopropyl-β-D-thiogalactopyranoside (IPTG).
   4447..5035    -  rep_origin     ori: high-copy-number ColE1/pMB1/pBR322/pUC origin of replication
   5206..6066    -  CDS            AmpR: β-lactamase; bla; confers resistance to ampicillin, carbenicillin, and related antibiotics
   6067..6171    -  promoter       AmpR promoter: bla
   6198..6626    +  rep_origin     f1 ori (sequence partly withheld): f1 bacteriophage origin of replication; arrow indicates direction of (+) strand synthesis
   6658..6815    -  CDS            lacZα (fragment): LacZα fragment of β-galactosidase; lacZ fragment
   6818..6836    +  promoter       T7 promoter: promoter for bacteriophage T7 RNA polymerase
   6845..6865    -  misc_feature   MCS (fragment): pBluescript multiple cloning site
