[The description below was written by a language model from this plasmid's Addgene catalogue record and pLannotate feature annotations shown in this document.]
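Description:
The crestin plasmid is a pBluescript-based template for making in situ hybridization riboprobes, carrying a roughly 3.9 kb insert of the zebrafish (Danio rerio) crestin gene. It is a simple bacterial cloning vector rather than an expression construct. It replicates in E. coli from a high-copy ColE1/pUC-type origin and is selected with ampicillin through the β-lactamase (AmpR) gene and its own promoter. It also retains the f1 bacteriophage origin that allows single-stranded DNA production in phagemid systems. The usual Bluescript remnants of the lac region are present, including the lac promoter, operator, CAP binding site and fragments of lacZα and lacI. The lacZα reading frame is interrupted by the cloned insert.

In the 6,904 nt sequenced record, the insert itself is not annotated. It evidently occupies the large unannotated stretch between the two multiple cloning site fragments, which are flanked by opposing bacteriophage T7 and T3 promoters. This arrangement allows in vitro run-off transcription of either strand once the plasmid is linearized at the far end of the insert. According to the depositor, cutting with SacI and transcribing with T7 RNA polymerase yields the antisense probe. The T3 promoter would read the opposite strand, although the record does not describe a sense-control procedure. The record does not state whether the insert is a complete cDNA or which part of the transcript it covers. The plasmid is used to detect crestin mRNA in zebrafish tissue by in situ hybridization, and the associated publication describes a differential expression screen for genes dependent on zebrafish cyclops function.
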