Addgene plasmid #89394: crestin
Purpose: For in situ hybridization, linearize with Sac I use T7 polymerase
Depositing lab: Marnie Halpern. Depositing organization: Carnegie Institution for Science. Publication: Genes dependent on zebrafish cyclops function identified by AFLP differential gene expression screen. Rubinstein AL, Lee D, Luo R, Henion PD, Halpern ME. Genesis. 2000 Jan;26(1):86-97. 10.1002/(SICI)1526-968X(200001)26:1<86::AID-GENE11>3.0.CO;2-Q PubMed 10660676.
Backbone
  Vector backbone: bluescript
  Vector type: in situ probe
Growth in bacteria
  Bacterial resistance: Ampicillin, 100 μg/mL
  Growth temperature: 37°C
  Growth strain: DH5alpha
  Copy number: Unknown
Gene/Insert
  Gene/Insert name: crestin
  Species: D. rerio (zebrafish)
  Insert size (bp): 3900
  Entrez Gene: crestin
Terms and licenses: Academic/Nonprofit Terms; Industry Terms: Not Available to Industry
Depositor comments: To make antisense RNA probe for in situ hybridization cut with Sac I and use T7 polymerase
How to cite: crestin was a gift from Marnie Halpern (Addgene plasmid # 89394 ; http://n2t.net/addgene:89394 ; RRID:Addgene_89394)
